Addgene plasmid #128977: pMM0289
Purpose: Reporter plasmid, pZF(4BSc)-yEVENUS
Depositing lab: Megan McClean. Depositing organization: University of Wisconsin, Madison. Publication: A yeast optogenetic toolkit (yOTK) for gene expression control in Saccharomyces cerevisiae. An-Adirekkun JM, Stewart CJ, Geller SH, Patel MT, Melendez J, Oakes BL, Noyes MB, McClean MN. Biotechnol Bioeng. 2019 Dec 2. doi: 10.1002/bit.27234. PubMed 31788779.
Backbone
  Vector backbone: pRS416/pMM8 URA3 CEN6 ARS4
  Vector type: Yeast Expression
Growth in bacteria
  Bacterial resistance: Ampicillin, 100 μg/mL
  Growth temperature: 37°C
  Growth strain: DH5alpha
  Copy number: High Copy
Gene/Insert
  Gene/Insert name: pZF(4BSc)-yEVENUS
  Species: S. cerevisiae (budding yeast)
  Cloning method: Restriction Enzyme; 5′ cloning site unknown (unknown if destroyed); 3′ cloning site unknown (unknown if destroyed)
Terms and licenses: Academic/Nonprofit Terms; Industry Terms: Not Available to Industry
How to cite: pMM0289 was a gift from Megan McClean (Addgene plasmid # 128977 ; http://n2t.net/addgene:128977 ; RRID:Addgene_128977)
