[The description below was written by a language model from this plasmid's Addgene catalogue record and pLannotate feature annotations shown in this document.]
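Description:
pMM0289 is a low-copy yeast centromeric reporter plasmid built on a pRS416-type backbone (listed as pRS416/pMM8) for use in Saccharomyces cerevisiae. In yeast it is maintained through the CEN6/ARS4 centromere and replication element, which keeps it at roughly one or a few copies per cell, and is selected by the URA3 marker, which complements uracil auxotrophy and can be counterselected with 5-FOA. In E. coli it replicates from a high-copy ColE1/pUC-type origin under ampicillin selection. The backbone also carries the usual pBluescript-derived remnants: an f1 origin, lacZα and lac promoter/operator fragments, and flanking T7 and T3 promoters.

The payload is a single reporter cassette described as pZF(4BSc)-yEVENUS. The name suggests a synthetic promoter bearing four binding sites for a zinc-finger DNA-binding domain, driving a yeast-enhanced Venus yellow fluorescent protein. The automated annotation labels the promoter region as fragments of the GAL10 and GAL1 promoters, consistent with an engineered GAL1-10-derived promoter scaffold, but it does not mark the zinc-finger sites themselves, and the record does not explain what the "c" in 4BSc means. The fluorescent protein ORF is annotated as yeGFP, the closest database match for this GFP-family variant, and is followed by the ADH1 terminator.

The associated publication describes a yeast optogenetic toolkit for gene expression control. In that context the plasmid most likely serves as a fluorescent readout for synthetic zinc-finger-based transcription factors, such as light-responsive ones supplied from separate constructs, since no activator is encoded here.
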