Features (pLannotate 1.2.2; 22 found; start..end, strand, type, name):
     27..45      +  promoter       T7 promoter: promoter for bacteriophage T7 RNA polymerase
     90..301     +  promoter       GAL10 promoter (fragment): S. cerevisiae GAL10; inducible promoter, regulated by Gal4
    355..745     +  promoter       GAL1 promoter (fragment): S. cerevisiae GAL1; inducible promoter, regulated by Gal4
    757..807     -  misc_feature   MCS (fragment): pBluescript multiple cloning site
    808..1524    +  CDS            yeGFP: yeast-enhanced green fluorescent protein codons optimized for translation in S. cerevisiae and C. albicans
   1548..1735    +  terminator     ADH1 terminator: S. cerevisiae ADH1; transcription terminator for the S. cerevisiae alcohol dehydrogenase 1 (ADH1) gene
   1783..1801    -  promoter       T3 promoter: promoter for bacteriophage T3 RNA polymerase
   1846..1862    -  protein_bind   lac operator: The lac repressor binds to the lac operator to inhibit transcription in E. coli. This inhibition can be relieved by adding lactose or isopropyl-β-D-thiogalactopyranoside (IPTG). lac repressor encoded by lacI
   1870..1900    -  promoter       lac promoter: promoter for the E. coli lac operon
   1915..1936    -  protein_bind   CAP binding site: CAP binding activates transcription in the presence of cAMP. E. coli catabolite activator protein
   1949..2041    -  CDS            lacI (fragment): lac repressor; lacI; The lac repressor binds to the lac operator to inhibit transcription in E. coli. This inhibition can be relieved by adding lactose or isopropyl-β-D-thiogalactopyranoside (IPTG).
   2224..2812    -  rep_origin     ori: high-copy-number ColE1/pMB1/pBR322/pUC origin of replication
   2983..3843    -  CDS            AmpR: β-lactamase; bla; confers resistance to ampicillin, carbenicillin, and related antibiotics
   3844..3948    -  promoter       AmpR promoter: bla
   3985..4488    +  misc_feature   CEN/ARS: S. cerevisiae CEN6 centromere fused to an autonomously replicating sequence
   4556..4591    +  CDS            rop (fragment): Rop protein, which maintains plasmids at low copy number; rop
   4693..4742    +  misc_feature   bom (fragment): basis of mobility region from pBR322
   4750..4965    +  promoter       URA3 promoter: S. cerevisiae URA3
   4966..5769    +  CDS            URA3: orotidine-5'-phosphate decarboxylase, required for uracil biosynthesis; S. cerevisiae URA3; yeast auxotrophic marker, counterselectable with 5-fluoroorotic acid (5-FOA)
   5848..5899    +  misc_feature   bom (fragment): basis of mobility region from pBR322
   5927..6355    -  rep_origin     f1 ori (sequence partly withheld): f1 bacteriophage origin of replication; arrow indicates direction of (+) strand synthesis
   6359..19      -  CDS            lacZα (fragment) (across the origin): LacZα fragment of β-galactosidase; lacZ fragment
>Addgene plasmid #128977 | pMM0289 | addgene full sequence | sequence record 258777 | Addgene NGS Result
GTAAAACGACGGCCAGTGAGCGCGCGTAATACGACTCACTATAGGGCGAATTGGGTACGTTGCTAGCTTC
GTACCTTATATTGAATTTTCAAAAATTCTTACTTTTTTTTTGGATGGACGCAAAGAAGTTTAATAATCAT
ATTACATGGCATTACCACCATATACATATCCATATACATATCCATATCTAATCTTACTTATATGTTGTGG
AAATGTAAAGAGCCCCATTATCTTAGCCTAAAAAAACCTTCTCTTTGGAACTTTCAGTAATACGCTTAAC
TGCTCATTGCTATATTGAAGTGCGGCCGCGCGTGGGCGTGCGTGGGCGTGCGTGGGCGTGCGTGGGCGTC
TAGACCGTGCGTCCTCGTCTTCACCGGTCGCGTTCCTGAAACGCAGATGTGCCTCGCGCCGCACTGCTCC
GAACAATAAAGATTCTACAATACTAGCTTTTATGGTTATGAAGAGGAAAAATTGGCAGTAACCTGGCCCC
ACAAACCTTCAAATTAACGAATCAAATTAACAACCATAGGATGATAATGCGATTAGTTTTTTAGCCTTAT
TTCTGGGGTAATTAATCAGCGAAGCGATGATTTTTGATCTATTAACAGATATATAAATGGAAAAGCTGCA
TAACCACTTTAACTAATACTTTCAACATTTTCAGTTTGTATTACTTCTTATTCAAATGTCATAAAAGTAT
CAACAAAAAATTGTTAATATACCTCTATACTTTAACGTCAAGGAGAAAAAACTATACTCGAGGTCGACGG
TATCGATAAGCTTGATATCGAATTCCTGCAGCCCGGGATGTCTAAAGGTGAAGAATTATTCACTGGTGTT
GTCCCAATTTTGGTTGAATTAGATGGTGATGTTAATGGTCACAAATTTTCTGTCTCCGGTGAAGGTGAAG
GTGATGCTACTTACGGTAAATTGACCTTAAAATTGATTTGTACTACTGGTAAATTGCCAGTTCCATGGCC
AACCTTAGTCACTACTTTAGGTTATGGTTTGCAATGTTTTGCTAGATACCCAGATCATATGAAACAACAT
GACTTTTTCAAGTCTGCCATGCCAGAAGGTTATGTTCAAGAAAGAACTATTTTTTTCAAAGATGACGGTA
ACTACAAGACCAGAGCTGAAGTCAAGTTTGAAGGTGATACCTTAGTTAATAGAATCGAATTAAAAGGTAT
TGATTTTAAAGAAGATGGTAACATTTTAGGTCACAAATTGGAATACAACTATAACTCTCACAATGTTTAC
ATCACTGCTGACAAACAAAAGAATGGTATCAAAGCTAACTTCAAAATTAGACACAACATTGAAGATGGTG
GTGTTCAATTAGCTGACCATTATCAACAAAATACTCCAATTGGTGATGGTCCAGTCTTGTTACCAGACAA
CCATTACTTATCCTATCAATCTGCCTTATCCAAAGATCCAAACGAAAAGAGAGACCACATGGTCTTGTTA
GAATTTGTTACTGCTGCTGGTATTACCCATGGTATTGATGAATTGTACAAATAATAGGGCGCGCCACTTC
TAAATAAGCGAATTTCTTATGATTTATGATTTTTATTATTAAATAAGTTATAAAAAAAATAAGTGTATAC
AAATTTTAAAGTGACTCTTAGGTTTTAAAACGAAAATTCTTATTCTTGAGTAACTCTTTCCTGTAGGTCA
GGTTGCTTTCTCAGGTATAGTATGAGGTCGCTCTTATTGACCACACCTCTACCGGCAGATCCGCTAGGGA
TAACAGGGTAATATGAGCTCCAGCTTTTGTTCCCTTTAGTGAGGGTTAATTGCGCGCTTGGCGTAATCAT
GGTCATAGCTGTTTCCTGTGTGAAATTGTTATCCGCTCACAATTCCACACAACATACGAGCCGGAAGCAT
AAAGTGTAAAGCCTGGGGTGCCTAATGAGTGAGCTAACTCACATTAATTGCGTTGCGCTCACTGCCCGCT
TTCCAGTCGGGAAACCTGTCGTGCCAGCTGCATTAATGAATCGGCCAACGCGCGGGGAGAGGCGGTTTGC
GTATTGGGCGCTCTTCCGCTTCCTCGCTCACTGACTCGCTGCGCTCGGTCGTTCGGCTGCGGCGAGCGGT
ATCAGCTCACTCAAAGGCGGTAATACGGTTATCCACAGAATCAGGGGATAACGCAGGAAAGAACATGTGA
GCAAAAGGCCAGCAAAAGGCCAGGAACCGTAAAAAGGCCGCGTTGCTGGCGTTTTTCCATAGGCTCCGCC
CCCCTGACGAGCATCACAAAAATCGACGCTCAAGTCAGAGGTGGCGAAACCCGACAGGACTATAAAGATA
CCAGGCGTTTCCCCCTGGAAGCTCCCTCGTGCGCTCTCCTGTTCCGACCCTGCCGCTTACCGGATACCTG
TCCGCCTTTCTCCCTTCGGGAAGCGTGGCGCTTTCTCATAGCTCACGCTGTAGGTATCTCAGTTCGGTGT
AGGTCGTTCGCTCCAAGCTGGGCTGTGTGCACGAACCCCCCGTTCAGCCCGACCGCTGCGCCTTATCCGG
TAACTATCGTCTTGAGTCCAACCCGGTAAGACACGACTTATCGCCACTGGCAGCAGCCACTGGTAACAGG
ATTAGCAGAGCGAGGTATGTAGGCGGTGCTACAGAGTTCTTGAAGTGGTGGCCTAACTACGGCTACACTA
GAAGAACAGTATTTGGTATCTGCGCTCTGCTGAAGCCAGTTACCTTCGGAAAAAGAGTTGGTAGCTCTTG
ATCCGGCAAACAAACCACCGCTGGTAGCGGTGGTTTTTTTGTTTGCAAGCAGCAGATTACGCGCAGAAAA
AAAGGATCTCAAGAAGATCCTTTGATCTTTTCTACGGGGTCTGACGCTCAGTGGAACGAAAACTCACGTT
AAGGGATTTTGGTCATGAGATTATCAAAAAGGATCTTCACCTAGATCCTTTTAAATTAAAAATGAAGTTT
TAAATCAATCTAAAGTATATATGAGTAAACTTGGTCTGACAGTTACCAATGCTTAATCAGTGAGGCACCT
ATCTCAGCGATCTGTCTATTTCGTTCATCCATAGTTGCCTGACTCCCCGTCGTGTAGATAACTACGATAC
GGGAGGGCTTACCATCTGGCCCCAGTGCTGCAATGATACCGCGAGACCCACGCTCACCGGCTCCAGATTT
ATCAGCAATAAACCAGCCAGCCGGAAGGGCCGAGCGCAGAAGTGGTCCTGCAACTTTATCCGCCTCCATC
CAGTCTATTAATTGTTGCCGGGAAGCTAGAGTAAGTAGTTCGCCAGTTAATAGTTTGCGCAACGTTGTTG
CCATTGCTACAGGCATCGTGGTGTCACGCTCGTCGTTTGGTATGGCTTCATTCAGCTCCGGTTCCCAACG
ATCAAGGCGAGTTACATGATCCCCCATGTTGTGCAAAAAAGCGGTTAGCTCCTTCGGTCCTCCGATCGTT
GTCAGAAGTAAGTTGGCCGCAGTGTTATCACTCATGGTTATGGCAGCACTGCATAATTCTCTTACTGTCA
TGCCATCCGTAAGATGCTTTTCTGTGACTGGTGAGTACTCAACCAAGTCATTCTGAGAATAGTGTATGCG
GCGACCGAGTTGCTCTTGCCCGGCGTCAATACGGGATAATACCGCGCCACATAGCAGAACTTTAAAAGTG
CTCATCATTGGAAAACGTTCTTCGGGGCGAAAACTCTCAAGGATCTTACCGCTGTTGAGATCCAGTTCGA
TGTAACCCACTCGTGCACCCAACTGATCTTCAGCATCTTTTACTTTCACCAGCGTTTCTGGGTGAGCAAA
AACAGGAAGGCAAAATGCCGCAAAAAAGGGAATAAGGGCGACACGGAAATGTTGAATACTCATACTCTTC
CTTTTTCAATATTATTGAAGCATTTATCAGGGTTATTGTCTCATGAGCGGATACATATTTGAATGTATTT
AGAAAAATAAACAAATAGGGGTTCCGCGCACATTTCCCCGAAAAGTGCCACCTGGGTCCTTTTCATCACG
TGCTATAAAAATAATTATAATTTAAATTTTTTAATATAAATATATAAATTAAAAATAGAAAGTAAAAAAA
GAAATTAAAGAAAAAATAGTTTTTGTTTTCCGAAGATGTAAAAGACTCTAGGGGGATCGCCAACAAATAC
TACCTTTTATCTTGCTCTTCCTGCTCTCAGGTATTAATGCCGAATTGTTTCATCTTGTCTGTGTAGAAGA
CCACACACGAAAATCCTGTGATTTTACATTTTACTTATCGTTAATCGAATGTATATCTATTTAATCTGCT
TTTCTTGTCTAATAAATATATATGTAAAGTACGCTTTTTGTTGAAATTTTTTAAACCTTTGTTTATTTTT
TTTTCTTCATTCCGTAACTCTTCTACCTTCTTTATTTACTTTCTAAAATCCAAATACAAAACATAAAAAT
AAATAAACACAGAGTAAATTCCCAAATTATTCCATCATTAAAAGATACGAGGCGCGTGTAAGTTACAGGC
AAGCGATCCGTCTAAGAAACCATTATTATCATGACATTAACCTATAAAAATAGGCGTATCACGAGGCCCT
TTCGTCTCGCGCGTTTCGGTGATGACGGTGAAAACCTCTGACACATGCAGCTCCCGGAGACGGTCACAGC
TTGTCTGTAAGCGGATGCCGGGAGCAGACAAGCCCGTCAGGGCGCGTCAGCGGGTGTTGGCGGGTGTCGG
GGCTGGCTTAACTATGCGGCATCAGAGCAGATTGTACTGAGAGTGCACCATACCACCTTTTCAATTCATC
ATTTTTTTTTTATTCTTTTTTTTGATTTCGGTTTCCTTGAAATTTTTTTGATTCGGTAATCTCCGAACAG
AAGGAAGAACGAAGGAAGGAGCACAGACTTAGATTGGTATATATACGCATATGTAGTGTTGAAGAAACAT
GAAATTGCCCAGTATTCTTAACCCAACTGCACAGAACAAAAACCTGCAGGAAACGAAGATAAATCATGTC
GAAAGCTACATATAAGGAACGTGCTGCTACTCATCCTAGTCCTGTTGCTGCCAAGCTATTTAATATCATG
CACGAAAAGCAAACAAACTTGTGTGCTTCATTGGATGTTCGTACCACCAAGGAATTACTGGAGTTAGTTG
AAGCATTAGGTCCCAAAATTTGTTTACTAAAAACACATGTGGATATCTTGACTGATTTTTCCATGGAGGG
CACAGTTAAGCCGCTAAAGGCATTATCCGCCAAGTACAATTTTTTACTCTTCGAAGACAGAAAATTTGCT
GACATTGGTAATACAGTCAAATTGCAGTACTCTGCGGGTGTATACAGAATAGCAGAATGGGCAGACATTA
CGAATGCACACGGTGTGGTGGGCCCAGGTATTGTTAGCGGTTTGAAGCAGGCGGCAGAAGAAGTAACAAA
GGAACCTAGAGGCCTTTTGATGTTAGCAGAATTGTCATGCAAGGGCTCCCTATCTACTGGAGAATATACT
AAGGGTACTGTTGACATTGCGAAGAGCGACAAAGATTTTGTTATCGGCTTTATTGCTCAAAGAGACATGG
GTGGAAGAGATGAAGGTTACGATTGGTTGATTATGACACCCGGTGTGGGTTTAGATGACAAGGGAGACGC
ATTGGGTCAACAGTATAGAACCGTGGATGATGTGGTCTCTACAGGATCTGACATTATTATTGTTGGAAGA
GGACTATTTGCAAAGGGAAGGGATGCTAAGGTAGAGGGTGAACGTTACAGAAAAGCAGGCTGGGAAGCAT
ATTTGAGAAGATGCGGCCAGCAAAACTAAAAAACTGTATTATAAGTAAATGCATGTATACTAAACTCACA
AATTAGAGCTTCAATTTAATTATATCAGTTATTACCCTATGCGGTGTGAAATACCGCACAGATGCGTAAG
GAGAAAATACCGCATCAGGAAATTGTAAGCGTTAATATTTTGTTAAAATTCGCGTTAAATTTTTGTTAAA
TCAGCTCATTTTTTAACCAATAGGCCGAAATCGGCAAAATCCCTTATAAATCAAAAGAATAGACCGAGAT
AGGGT
[37 nt withheld, positions 6026-6062]
AAAGAACGTGGACTCCAACGTCAAAGG
[49 nt withheld, positions 6090-6138]
T
[91 nt withheld, positions 6140-6230]
G
[124 nt withheld, positions 6232-6355]
CCATTCGCCATTCAGGCTGCGCAACTGTTGGGAAGGGCGATCGGTGCGGGCCTCTTCGCTATTACGCCAG
CTGGCGAAAGGGGGATGTGCTGCAAGGCGATTAAGTTGGGTAACGCCAGGGTTTTCCCAGTCACGACGTT
