>Addgene plasmid #128977 | pMM0289 | depositor partial sequence | sequence record 247323 | pMM0289 sequence 6507 bps
TCGCGCGTTTCGGTGATGACGGTGAAAACCTCTGACACATGCAGCTCCCGGAGACGGTCACAGCTTGTCT
GTAAGCGGATGCCGGGAGCAGACAAGCCCGTCAGGGCGCGTCAGCGGGTGTTGGCGGGTGTCGGGGCTGG
CTTAACTATGCGGCATCAGAGCAGATTGTACTGAGAGTGCACCATACCACAGCTTTTCAATTCAATTCAT
CATTTTTTTTTTATTCTTTTTTTTGATTTCGGTTTCTTTGAAATTTTTTTGATTCGGTAATCTCCGAACA
GAAGGAAGAACGAAGGAAGGAGCACAGACTTAGATTGGTATATATACGCATATGTAGTGTTGAAGAAACA
TGAAATTGCCCAGTATTCTTAACCCAACTGCACAGAACAAAAACCTGCAGGAAACGAAGATAAATCATGT
CGAAAGCTACATATAAGGAACGTGCTGCTACTCATCCTAGTCCTGTTGCTGCCAAGCTATTTAATATCAT
GCACGAAAAGCAAACAAACTTGTGTGCTTCATTGGATGTTCGTACCACCAAGGAATTACTGGAGTTAGTT
GAAGCATTAGGTCCCAAAATTTGTTTACTAAAAACACATGTGGATATCTTGACTGATTTTTCCATGGAGG
GCACAGTTAAGCCGCTAAAGGCATTATCCGCCAAGTACAATTTTTTACTCTTCGAAGACAGAAAATTTGC
TGACATTGGTAATACAGTCAAATTGCAGTACTCTGCGGGTGTATACAGAATAGCAGAATGGGCAGACATT
ACGAATGCACACGGTGTGGTGGGCCCAGGTATTGTTAGCGGTTTGAAGCAGGCGGCAGAAGAAGTAACAA
AGGAACCTAGAGGCCTTTTGATGTTAGCAGAATTGTCATGCAAGGGCTCCCTATCTACTGGAGAATATAC
TAAGGGTACTGTTGACATTGCGAAGAGCGACAAAGATTTTGTTATCGGCTTTATTGCTCAAAGAGACATG
GGTGGAAGAGATGAAGGTTACGATTGGTTGATTATGACACCCGGTGTGGGTTTAGATGACAAGGGAGACG
CATTGGGTCAACAGTATAGAACCGTGGATGATGTGGTCTCTACAGGATCTGACATTATTATTGTTGGAAG
AGGACTATTTGCAAAGGGAAGGGATGCTAAGGTAGAGGGTGAACGTTACAGAAAAGCAGGCTGGGAAGCA
TATTTGAGAAGATGCGGCCAGCAAAACTAAAAAACTGTATTATAAGTAAATGCATGTATACTAAACTCAC
AAATTAGAGCTTCAATTTAATTATATCAGTTATTACCCTATGCGGTGTGAAATACCGCACAGATGCGTAA
GGAGAAAATACCGCATCAGGAAATTGTAAACGTTAATATTTTGTTAAAATTCGCGTTAAATTTTTGTTAA
ATCAGCTCATTTTTTAACCAATAGGCCGAAATCGGCAAAATCCCTTATAAATCAAAAGAATAGACCGAGA
TAGGGT
[37 nt withheld, positions 1477-1513]
AAAGAACGTGGACTCCAACGTCAAAGG
[49 nt withheld, positions 1541-1589]
T
[91 nt withheld, positions 1591-1681]
G
[124 nt withheld, positions 1683-1806]
CGCGCCATTCGCCATTCAGGCTGCGCAACTGTTGGGAAGGGCGATCGGTGCGGGCCTCTTCGCTATTACG
CCAGCTGGCGAAAGGGGGATGTGCTGCAAGGCGATTAAGTTGGGTAACGCCAGGGTTTTCCCAGTCACGA
CGTTGTAAAACGACGGCCAGTGAGCGCGCGTAATACGACTCACTATAGGGCGAATTGGGTACGTTGCTAG
CTTCGTACCTTATATTGAATTTTCAAAAATTCTTACTTTTTTTTTGGATGGACGCAAAGAAGTTTAATAA
TCATATTACATGGCATTACCACCATATACATATCCATATACATATCCATATCTAATCTTACTTATATGTT
GTGGAAATGTAAAGAGCCCCATTATCTTAGCCTAAAAAAACCTTCTCTTTGGAACTTTCAGTAATACGCT
TAACTGCTCATTGCTATATTGAAGTGCGGCCGCGCGTGGGCGTGCGTGGGCGTGCGTGGGCGTGCGTGGG
CGTCTAGACCGTGCGTCCTCGTCTTCACCGGTCGCGTTCCTGAAACGCAGATGTGCCTCGCGCCGCACTG
CTCCGAACAATAAAGATTCTACAATACTAGCTTTTATGGTTATGAAGAGGAAAAATTGGCAGTAACCTGG
CCCCACAAACCTTCAAATTAACGAATCAAATTAACAACCATAGGATGATAATGCGATTAGTTTTTTAGCC
TTATTTCTGGGGTAATTAATCAGCGAAGCGATGATTTTTGATCTATTAACAGATATATAAATGGAAAAGC
TGCATAACCACTTTAACTAATACTTTCAACATTTTCAGTTTGTATTACTTCTTATTCAAATGTCATAAAA
GTATCAACAAAAAATTGTTAATATACCTCTATACTTTAACGTCAAGGAGAAAAAACTATACTCGAGGTCG
ACGGTATCGATAAGCTTGATATCGAATTCCTGCAGCCCGGGATGTCTAAAGGTGAAGAATTATTCACTGG
TGTTGTCCCAATTTTGGTTGAATTAGATGGTGATGTTAATGGTCACAAATTTTCTGTCTCCGGTGAAGGT
GAAGGTGATGCTACTTACGGTAAATTGACCTTAAAATTGATTTGTACTACTGGTAAATTGCCAGTTCCAT
GGCCAACCTTAGTCACTACTTTAGGTTATGGTTTGCAATGTTTTGCTAGATACCCAGATCATATGAAACA
ACATGACTTTTTCAAGTCTGCCATGCCAGAAGGTTATGTTCAAGAAAGAACTATTTTTTTCAAAGATGAC
GGTAACTACAAGACCAGAGCTGAAGTCAAGTTTGAAGGTGATACCTTAGTTAATAGAATCGAATTAAAAG
GTATTGATTTTAAAGAAGATGGTAACATTTTAGGTCACAAATTGGAATACAACTATAACTCTCACAATGT
TTACATCACTGCTGACAAACAAAAGAATGGTATCAAAGCTAACTTCAAAATTAGACACAACATTGAAGAT
GGTGGTGTTCAATTAGCTGACCATTATCAACAAAATACTCCAATTGGTGATGGTCCAGTCTTGTTACCAG
ACAACCATTACTTATCCTATCAATCTGCCTTATCCAAAGATCCAAACGAAAAGAGAGACCACATGGTCTT
GTTAGAATTTGTTACTGCTGCTGGTATTACCCATGGTATTGATGAATTGTACAAATAATAGGGCGCGCCA
CTTCTAAATAAGCGAATTTCTTATGATTTATGATTTTTATTATTAAATAAGTTATAAAAAAAATAAGTGT
ATACAAATTTTAAAGTGACTCTTAGGTTTTAAAACGAAAATTCTTATTCTTGAGTAACTCTTTCCTGTAG
GTCAGGTTGCTTTCTCAGGTATAGTATGAGGTCGCTCTTATTGACCACACCTCTACCGGCAGATCCGCTA
GGGATAACAGGGTAATATGAGCTCCAGCTTTTGTTCCCTTTAGTGAGGGTTAATTGCGCGCTTGGCGTAA
TCATGGTCATAGCTGTTTCCTGTGTGAAATTGTTATCCGCTCACAATTCCACACAACATAGGAGCCGGAA
GCATAAAGTGTAAAGCCTGGGGTGCCTAATGAGTGAGGTAACTCACATTAATTGCGTTGCGCTCACTGCC
CGCTTTCCAGTCGGGAAACCTGTCGTGCCAGCTGCATTAATGAATCGGCCAACGCGCGGGGAGAGGCGGT
TTGCGTATTGGGCGCTCTTCCGCTTCCTCGCTCACTGACTCGCTGCGCTCGGTCGTTCGGCTGCGGCGAG
CGGTATCAGCTCACTCAAAGGCGGTAATACGGTTATCCACAGAATCAGGGGATAACGCAGGAAAGAACAT
GTGAGCAAAAGGCCAGCAAAAGGCCAGGAACCGTAAAAAGGCCGCGTTGCTGGCGTTTTTCCATAGGCTC
CGCCCCCCTGACGAGCATCACAAAAATCGACGCTCAAGTCAGAGGTGGCGAAACCCGACAGGACTATAAA
GATACCAGGCGTTTCCCCCTGGAAGCTCCCTCGTGCGCTCTCCTGTTCCGACCCTGCCGCTTACCGGATA
CCTGTCCGCCTTTCTCCCTTCGGGAAGCGTGGCGCTTTCTCATAGCTCACGCTGTAGGTATCTCAGTTCG
GTGTAGGTCGTTCGCTCCAAGCTGGGCTGTGTGCACGAACCCCCCGTTCAGCCCGACCGCTGCGCCTTAT
CCGGTAACTATCGTCTTGAGTCCAACCCGGTAAGACACGACTTATCGCCACTGGCAGCAGCCACTGGTAA
CAGGATTAGCAGAGCGAGGTATGTAGGCGGTGCTACAGAGTTCTTGAAGTGGTGGCCTAACTACGGCTAC
ACTAGAAGGACAGTATTTGGTATCTGCGCTCTGCTGAAGCCAGTTACCTTCGGAAAAAGAGTTGGTAGCT
CTTGATCCGGCAAACAAACCACCGCTGGTAGCGGTGGTTTTTTTGTTTGCAAGCAGCAGATTACGCGCAG
AAAAAAAGGATCTCAAGAAGATCCTTTGATCTTTTCTACGGGGTCTGACGCTCAGTGGAACGAAAACTCA
CGTTAAGGGATTTTGGTCATGAGATTATCAAAAAGGATCTTCACCTAGATCCTTTTAAATTAAAAATGAA
GTTTTAAATCAATCTAAAGTATATATGAGTAAACTTGGTCTGACAGTTACCAATGCTTAATCAGTGAGGC
ACCTATCTCAGCGATCTGTCTATTTCGTTCATCCATAGTTGCCTGACTCCCCGTCGTGTAGATAACTACG
ATACGGGAGGGCTTACCATCTGGCCCCAGTGCTGCAATGATACCGCGAGACCCACGCTCACCGGCTCCAG
ATTTATCAGCAATAAACCAGCCAGCCGGAAGGGCCGAGCGCAGAAGTGGTCCTGCAACTTTATCCGCCTC
CATCCAGTCTATTAATTGTTGCCGGGAAGCTAGAGTAAGTAGTTCGCCAGTTAATAGTTTGCGCAACGTT
GTTGCCATTGCTACAGGCATCGTGGTGTCACGCTCGTCGTTTGGTATGGCTTCATTCAGCTCCGGTTCCC
AACGATCAAGGCGAGTTACATGATCCCCCATGTTGTGCAAAAAAGCGGTTAGCTCCTTCGGTCCTCCGAT
CGTTGTCAGAAGTAAGTTGGCCGCAGTGTTATCACTCATGGTTATGGCAGCACTGCATAATTCTCTTACT
GTCATGCCATCCGTAAGATGCTTTTCTGTGACTGGTGAGTACTCAACCAAGTCATTCTGAGAATAGTGTA
TGCGGCGACCGAGTTGCTCTTGCCCGGCGTCAATACGGGATAATACCGCGCCACATAGCAGAACTTTAAA
AGTGCTCATCATTGGAAAACGTTCTTCGGGGCGAAAACTCTCAAGGATCTTACCGCTGTTGAGATCCAGT
TCGATGTAACCCACTCGTGCACCCAACTGATCTTCAGCATCTTTTACTTTCACCAGCGTTTCTGGGTGAG
CAAAAACAGGAAGGCAAAATGCCGCAAAAAAGGGAATAAGGGCGACACGGAAATGTTGAATACTCATACT
CTTCCTTTTTCAATATTATTGAAGCATTTATCAGGGTTATTGTCTCATGAGCGGATACATATTTGAATGT
ATTTAGAAAAATAAACAAATAGGGGTTCCGCGCACATTTCCCCGAAAAGTGCCACCTGGGTCCTTTTCAT
CACGTGCTATAAAAATAATTATAATTTAAATTTTTTAATATAAATATATAAATTAAAAATAGAAAGTAAA
AAAAGAAATTAAAGAAAAAATAGTTTTTGTTTTCCGAAGATGTAAAAGACTCTAGGGGGATCGCCAACAA
ATACTACCTTTTATCTTGCTCTTCCTGCTCTCAGGTATTAATGCCGAATTGTTTCATCTTGTCTGTGTAG
AAGACCACACACGAAAATCCTGTGATTTTACATTTTACTTATCGTTAATCGAATGTATATCTATTTAATC
TGCTTTTCTTGTCTAATAAATATATATGTAAAGTACGCTTTTTGTTGAAATTTTTTAAACCTTTGTTTAT
TTTTTTTTCTTCATTCCGTAACTCTTCTACCTTCTTTATTTACTTTCTAAAATCCAAATACAAAACATAA
AAATAAATAAACACAGAGTAAATTCCCAAATTATTCCATCATTAAAAGATACGAGGCGCGTGTAAGTTAC
AGGCAAGCGATCCGTCCTAAGAAACCATTATTATCATGACATTAACCTATAAAAATAGGCGTATCACGAG
GCCCTTTCGTC
